>Addgene plasmid #58071 | tdTomato-Beta-Catenin-20 | depositor partial sequence | sequence record 89208 | insert sequence
GGTTTAGTGAACCGTCAGATCCGCTAGCGCTACCGGTCGCCACCATGGTGAGCAAGGGCGAGGAGGTCAT
CAAAGAGTTCATGCGCTTCAAGGTGCGCATGGAGGGCTCCATGAACGGCCACGAGTTCGAGATCGAGGGC
GAGGGCGAGGGCCGCCCCTACGAGGGCACCCAGACCGCCAAGCTGAAGGTGACCAAGGGCGGCCCCCTGC
CCTTCGCCTGGGACATCCTGTCCCCCCAGTTCATGTACGGCTCCAAGGCGTACGTGAAGCACCCCGCCGA
CATCCCCGATTACAAGAAGCTGTCCTTCCCCGAGGGCTTCAAGTGGGAGCGCGTGATGAACTTCGAGGAC
GGCGGTCTGGTGACCGTGACCCAGGACTCCTCCCTGCAGGACGGCACGCTGATCTACAAGGTGAAGATGC
GCGGCACCAACTTCCCCCCCGACGGCCCCGTAATGCAGAAGAAGACCATGGGCTGGGAGGCCTCCACCGA
GCGCCTGTACCCCCGCGACGGCGTGCTGAAGGGCGAGATCCACCAGGCCCTGAAGCTGAAGGACGGCGGC
CACTACCTGGTGGAGTTCAAGACCATCTACATGGCCAAGAAGCCCGTGCAACTGCCCGGCTACTACTACG
TGGACACCAAGCTGGACATCACCTCCCACAACGAGGACTACACCATCGTGGAACAGTACGAGCGCTCCGA
GGGCCGCCACCACCTGTTCCTGGGGCATGGCACCGGCAGCACCGGCAGCGGCAGCTCCGGCACCGCCTCC
TCCGAGGACAACAACATGGCCGTCATCAAAGAGTTCATGCGCTTCAAGGTGCGCATGGAGGGCTCCATGA
ACGGCCACGAGTTCGAGATCGAGGGCGAGGGCGAGGGCCGCCCCTACGAGGGCACCCAGACCGCCAAGCT
GAAGGTGACCAAGGGCGGCCCCCTGCCCTTCGCCTGGGACATCCTGTCCCCCCAGTTCATGTACGGCTCC
AAGGCGTACGTGAAGCACCCCGCCGACATCCCCGATTACAAGAAGCTGTCCTTCCCCGAGGGCTTCAAGT
GGGAGCGCGTGATGAACTTCGAGGACGGCGGTCTGGTGACCGTGACCCAGGACTCCTCCCTGCAGGACGG
CACGCTGATCTACAAGGTGAAGATGCGCGGCACCAACTTCCCCCCCGACGGCCCCGTAATGCAGAAGAAG
ACCATGGGCTGGGAGGCCTCCACCGAGCGCCTGTACCCCCGCGACGGCGTGCTGAAGGGCGAGATCCACC
AGGCCCTGAAGCTGAAGGACGGCGGCCACTACCTGGTGGAGTTCAAGACCATCTACATGGCCAAGAAGCC
CGTGCAACTGCCCGGCTACTACTACGTGGACACCAAGCTGGACATCACCTCCCACAACGAGGACTACACC
ATCGTGGAACAGTACGAGCGCTCCGAGGGCCGCCACCACCTGTTCCTGTACGGCATGGACGAGCTGTACA
AGTCCGGACTCAGATCTCGAGCTCAAGCTTCGAATTCTGCAGTCGACGGTACCGCGGCCACCATGGCTAC
TCAAGCTGACCTGATGGAGTTGGACATGGCCATGGAGCCGGACAGAAAAGCTGCTGTCAGCCACTGGCAG
CAGCAGTCTTACTTGGATTCTGGAATCCATTCTGGTGCCACCACCACAGCTCCTTCCCTGAGTGGCAAGG
GCAACCCTGAGGAAGAAGATGTTGACACCTCCCAAGTCCTTTATGAATGGGAGCAAGGCTTTTCCCAGTC
CTTCACGCAAGAGCAAGTAGCTGATATTGACGGGCAGTATGCAATGACTAGGGCTCAGAGGGTCCGAGCT
GCCATGTTCCCTGAGACGCTAGATGAGGGCATGCAGATCCCATCCACGCAGTTTGACGCTGCTCATCCCA
CTAATGTCCAGCGCTTGGCTGAACCATCACAGATGTTGAAA
[1614 nt withheld, positions 1932-3545]
AAGCGGCTTTCAGTCGAGCTGACCAGTTCCCTCTTCAGGACAGAGCCAATGGCTTGGAATGAGACTGCAG
ATCTTGGACTGGACATTGGTGCCCAGGGAGAAGCCCTTGGATATCGCCAGGATGATCCCAGCTACCGTTC
TTTTCACTCTGGTGGATACGGCCAGGATGCCTTGGGGATGGACCCTATGATGGAGCATGAGATGGGTGGC
CACCACCCTGGTGCTGACTATCCAGTTGATGGGCTGCCTGATCTGGGACACGCCCAGGACCTCATGGATG
GGCTGCCCCCAGGTGATAGCAATCAGCTGGCCTGGTTTGATACTGACCTGTAAAAGCTTGGATCCACCGG
ATCTAGATAACTGATCATAATCAGCCATACCACATTT
