>Addgene plasmid #58071 | tdTomato-Beta-Catenin-20 | addgene partial sequence | sequence record 104006 | tdTomato-Fwd 5'-ctgttcctgtacggcatgg-3'
AGCTTCGAATTCTGCAGTCGACGGTACCGCGGCCACCATGGCTACTCAAGCTGACCTGATGGAGTTGGAC
ATGGCCATGGAGCCGGACAGAAAAGCTGCTGTCAGCCACTGGCAGCAGCAGTCTTACTTGGATTCTGGAA
TCCATTCTGGTGCCACCACCACAGCTCCTTCCCTGAGTGGCAAGGGCAACCCTGAGGAAGAAGATGTTGA
CACCTCCCAAGTCCTTTATGAATGGGAGCAAGGCTTTTCCCAGTCCTTCACGCAAGAGCAAGTAGCTGAT
ATTGACGGGCAGTATGCAATGACTAGGGCTCAGAGGGTCCGAGCTGCCATGTTCCCTGAGACGCTAGATG
AGGGCATGCAGATCCCATCCACGCAGTTTGACGCTGCTCATCCCACTAATGTCCAGCGCTTGGCTGAACC
ATCACAGATGTTGAAA
[410 nt withheld, positions 437-846]
