[The description below was written by a language model from this plasmid's Addgene catalogue record.]
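Description:
tdTomato-Beta-Catenin-20 is a mammalian expression plasmid built on a tdTomato fluorescent-protein backbone of about 4.75 kb (excluding the insert). It encodes mouse beta-catenin (Ctnnb1) fused to tdTomato. It is maintained in bacteria as a high-copy plasmid under kanamycin selection. It also carries a neomycin resistance marker, so transfected mammalian cells can be selected with G418 to obtain stable lines. The record gives no feature table, so the origin of replication and the promoters driving the resistance markers are not stated. The cloning method is listed as unknown.

Expression of the fusion is driven by the CMV promoter, a strong constitutive promoter in most mammalian cell types. The listed 3′ sequencing primer suggests the cassette ends in an SV40 polyadenylation signal. tdTomato is a tandem-dimer red-orange fluorescent protein, recorded here with excitation at 554 nm and emission at 581 nm. The record does not say whether the tag sits at the N- or C-terminus of beta-catenin. The "20" in the name may refer to a linker length, but this is not confirmed in the fields provided.

The stated purpose is use as a fluorescent localization marker, with tight junctions given as the target. Beta-catenin links cadherins to the cytoskeleton at cell–cell contacts and also acts in Wnt signalling, so the fusion labels junctional structures in live or fixed cells. Its red emission makes it suitable for multicolour imaging alongside green or cyan markers.
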