Addgene plasmid #58071: tdTomato-Beta-Catenin-20
Purpose: Localization: Tight Junctions, Excitation: 554, Emission: 581
Depositing lab: Michael Davidson. Depositing organization: Florida State University, Tallahassee.
Backbone
  Vector backbone: tdTomato
  Backbone size w/o insert (bp): 4750
  Vector type: Mammalian Expression
  Selectable markers: Neomycin (select with G418)
Growth in bacteria
  Bacterial resistance: Kanamycin, 50 μg/mL
  Growth temperature: 37°C
  Growth strain: DH5alpha
  Copy number: High Copy
Gene/Insert
  Gene/Insert name: Beta-Catenin (alt name: NM_001165902.1)
  Species: M. musculus (mouse)
  Entrez Gene: Ctnnb1 (a.k.a. Bfc, Catnb, Mesc)
  Promoter: CMV
  Tag / fusion protein: tdTomato
  Cloning method: Unknown
  Sequencing primers: 5′ CMV-F; 3′ SV40pA-R
Terms and licenses: Academic/Nonprofit Terms; Industry Terms: Not Available to Industry
Depositor comments: . Excitation = 554; Emission = 581
How to cite: tdTomato-Beta-Catenin-20 was a gift from Michael Davidson (Addgene plasmid # 58071 ; http://n2t.net/addgene:58071 ; RRID:Addgene_58071)
